Addgene plasmid #230252: AiP12869 - pAAV-AiE0654m-minBG-SYFP2-WPRE3-BGHpA (Alias: CN2869)
Purpose: AiE0654m is an enhancer sequence, designed to drive AAV-mediated transgene expression in specific populations of brain cells
Depositing lab: Allen Institute for Brain Science & Boaz Levi. Depositing organization: Allen Institute. Publication: A suite of enhancer AAVs and transgenic mouse lines for genetic access to cortical cell types. Ben-Simon Y, Hooper M, Narayan S, Daigle TL, Dwivedi D, Way SW, Oster A, Stafford DA, Mich JK, Taormina MJ, Martinez RA, Opitz-Araya X, Roth JR, Alexander JR, Allen S, Amster A, Arbuckle J, Ayala A, Baker PM, Bakken TE, Barcelli T, Barta S, Bendrick J, Bertagnolli D, Bielstein C, Bishwakarma P, Bowlus J, Boyer G, Brouner K, Casian B, Casper T, Chakka AB, Chakrabarty R, Chance RK, Chavan S, Clark M, Colbert K, Collman F, Daniel S, Departee M, DiValentin P, Donadio N, Dotson N, Egdorf T, Fliss T, Gabitto M, Garcia J, Gary A, Gasperini M, Gloe J, Goldy J, Gore BB, Graybuck L, Greisman N, Haeseleer F, Halterman C, Haradon Z, Hastings SD, Helback O, Ho W, Hockemeyer D, Huang C, Huff S, Hunker A, Johansen N, Jones D, Juneau Z, Kalmbach B, Kannan M, Khem S, Kussick E, Kutsal R, Larsen R, Lee C, Lee AY, Leibly M, Lenz GH, Li S, Liang E, Lusk N, Madigan Z, Malloy J, Malone J, McCue R, Melchor J, Mollenkopf T, Moosman S, Morin E, Newman D, Ng L, Ngo K, Omstead V, Otto S, Oyama A, Pena N, Pham T, Phillips E, Pom CA, Potekhina L, Ransford S, Ray PL, Rette D, Reynoldson C, Rimorin C, Rocha D, Ruiz A, Sanchez REA, Sawyer L, Sedeno-Cortes A, Sevigny JP, Shapovalova N, Shepard N, Shulga L, Sigler AR, Siverts L, Soliman S, Somasundaram S, Staats B, Stewart K, Szelenyi E, Tieu M, Trader C, Tran A, van Velthoven CTJ, Walker M, Wang Y, Weed N, Wirthlin M, Wood T, Wynalda B, Yao Z, Zhou T, Ariza J, Dee N, Reding M, Ronellenfitch K, Mufti S, Sunkin SM, Smith KA, Esposito L, Waters J, Thyagarajan B, Yao S, Lein ES, Zeng H, Levi BP, Ngai J, Ting JT, Tasic B. Cell. 2025 May 16:S0092-8674(25)00513-6. doi: 10.1016/j.cell.2025.05.002. PubMed 40403729.
Backbone
  Vector backbone: pAAV2
  Vector type: AAV
Growth in bacteria
  Bacterial resistance: Ampicillin, 100 μg/mL
  Growth temperature: 37°C
  Growth strain: NEB Stable
  Copy number: High Copy
Gene/Insert
  Gene/Insert name: SYFP2
  Species: Synthetic
  Promoter: minBG
  Cloning method: Gibson Cloning
Terms and licenses: Academic/Nonprofit Terms; Industry Terms: Not Available to Industry
How to cite: AiP12869 - pAAV-AiE0654m-minBG-SYFP2-WPRE3-BGHpA (Alias: CN2869) was a gift from Allen Institute for Brain Science & Boaz Levi (Addgene plasmid # 230252 ; http://n2t.net/addgene:230252 ; RRID:Addgene_230252)
