[The description below was written by a language model from this plasmid's Addgene catalogue record and pLannotate feature annotations shown in this document.]
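Description:
AiP12869 - pAAV-AiE0654m-minBG-SYFP2-WPRE3-BGHpA (alias CN2869) is an adeno-associated virus transfer plasmid built on a pAAV2 backbone, part of a collection of enhancer AAVs made for genetic access to cortical cell types. In bacteria it is maintained as a high-copy plasmid through a ColE1/pUC-type origin and selected with ampicillin via the bla gene and its own promoter. An f1 phage origin and small remnants of pBR322 bom and rop sequences are also present in the backbone. The sequenced record is 4,695 nt.

The expression cassette lies between AAV2 inverted terminal repeats, which are the cis elements needed for replication and packaging of the genome into AAV capsids. One ITR is annotated in full, while the other is detected only as two short fragments, which may simply reflect how hard these repeats are to sequence and annotate. According to the name and catalogue fields, the enhancer AiE0654m sits upstream of the minimal minBG promoter. Neither element is called in the automated feature table, although the unannotated stretch ahead of the reporter is where they would be expected. A minimal promoter has little activity alone, so expression depends on the enhancer, which is intended to restrict expression to specific brain cell populations; the record does not say which ones. The reporter is SYFP2, a rapidly maturing monomeric yellow fluorescent protein derived from Aequorea victoria. It is followed by WPRE3, a shortened woodchuck post-transcriptional element (annotated as two WPRE fragments) that boosts transcript expression while saving packaging space, and by the bovine growth hormone polyadenylation signal. The construct is typically used to produce recombinant AAV that fluorescently labels the cells in which the enhancer is active.
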