Features (pLannotate 1.2.2; 14 found; start..end, strand, type, name):
    376..1092    +  CDS            SYFP2: SYFP2 is a basic (constitutively fluorescent) yellow fluorescent protein published in 2006, derived from Aequorea victoria. It is reported to be a very rapidly-maturing monomer with moderate acid sensitivity.
   1132..1289    +  misc_feature   WPRE (fragment): woodchuck hepatitis virus posttranscriptional regulatory element
   1295..1375    +  misc_feature   WPRE (fragment): woodchuck hepatitis virus posttranscriptional regulatory element
   1392..1503    +  polyA_signal   bGH poly(A) signal: bovine growth hormone polyadenylation signal
   1621..1761    +  repeat_region  AAV2 ITR: inverted terminal repeat of adeno-associated virus serotype 2 inverted
   1766..1817    -  misc_feature   bom (fragment): basis of mobility region from pBR322
   1836..2291    +  rep_origin     f1 ori (sequence partly withheld): f1 bacteriophage origin of replication; arrow indicates direction of (+) strand synthesis
   2292..2341    -  misc_feature   bom (fragment): basis of mobility region from pBR322
   2443..2478    -  CDS            rop (fragment): Rop protein, which maintains plasmids at low copy number; rop
   2573..2677    +  promoter       AmpR promoter: bla
   2678..3538    +  CDS            AmpR: β-lactamase; bla; confers resistance to ampicillin, carbenicillin, and related antibiotics
   3709..4297    +  rep_origin     ori: high-copy-number ColE1/pMB1/pBR322/pUC origin of replication
   4370..4397    +  repeat_region  AAV2 ITR (fragment): inverted terminal repeat of adeno-associated virus serotype 2 inverted
   4426..4453    +  repeat_region  AAV2 ITR (fragment): inverted terminal repeat of adeno-associated virus serotype 2 inverted
>Addgene plasmid #230252 | AiP12869 - pAAV-AiE0654m-minBG-SYFP2-WPRE3-BGHpA (Alias: CN2869) | addgene full sequence | sequence record 470546 | Addgene NGS Result
TGCTGAGTAGAGATAACACACTCTATTTGTGAAAAAAGCCATATGGTTTAGATTCTTGAATTGTGGATTA
CAAAATCATTTGCAGCCACACCTTCCACTTTCAGTGAGAAATTCACAGGGGATGTATGCCCACGCCTGCA
GTTTAAAAGTTTCTGATGGAAAAAAAAATGAAGCTGAAGTGAACTAGTAAATTTGAAATGGGCCTTCATC
AATGTCAAGACTAGTATGCACTATGAAGATGTGAACTTTTAGTCTTTCAGAGGGAGACTGCAGTGTGAGC
TCGGGCTGGGCATAAAAGTCAGGGCAGAGCCATCTATTGCTTACATTTGCTTCTGGGATCCAGATCTTTC
GAAGCTAGCGCTACCGGTCGCCACCATGGTGAGCAAGGGCGAGGAGCTGTTCACCGGGGTGGTGCCCATC
CTGGTCGAGCTGGACGGCGACGTAAACGGCCACAAGTTCAGCGTGTCCGGCGAGGGCGAGGGCGATGCCA
CCTACGGCAAGCTGACCCTGAAGCTGATCTGCACCACCGGCAAGCTGCCCGTGCCCTGGCCCACCCTCGT
GACCACCCTGGGCTACGGCGTGCAGTGCTTCGCCCGCTACCCCGACCACATGAAGCAGCACGACTTCTTC
AAGTCCGCCATGCCCGAAGGCTACGTCCAGGAGCGCACCATCTTCTTCAAGGACGACGGCAACTACAAGA
CCCGCGCCGAGGTGAAGTTCGAGGGCGACACCCTGGTGAACCGCATCGAGCTGAAGGGCATCGACTTCAA
GGAGGACGGCAACATCCTGGGGCACAAGCTGGAGTACAACTACAACAGCCACAACGTCTATATCACCGCC
GACAAGCAGAAGAACGGCATCAAGGCCAACTTCAAGATCCGCCACAACATCGAGGACGGCGGCGTGCAGC
TCGCCGACCACTACCAGCAGAACACCCCCATCGGCGACGGCCCCGTGCTGCTGCCCGACAACCACTACCT
GAGCTACCAGTCCAAGCTGAGCAAAGACCCCAACGAGAAGCGCGATCACATGGTCCTGCTGGAGTTCGTG
ACCGCCGCCGGGATCACTCTCGGCATGGACGAGCTGTACAAGTAAGTCGACGGCGCGCCGCGGCCGCGAA
TTCGATATCATAATCAACCTCTGGATTACAAAATTTGTGAAAGATTGACTGGTATTCTTAACTATGTTGC
TCCTTTTACGCTATGTGGATACGCTGCTTTAATGCCTTTGTATCATGCTATTGCTTCCCGTATGGCTTTC
ATTTTCTCCTCCTTGTATAAATCCTGGTTAGTTCTTGCCACGGCGGAACTCATCGCCGCCTGCCTTGCCC
GCTGCTGGACAGGGGCTCGGCTGTTGGGCACTGACAATTCCGTGGCTCGAGAGATCTTCGACTGTGCCTT
CTAGTTGCCAGCCATCTGTTGTTTGCCCCTCCCCCGTGCCTTCCTTGACCCTGGAAGGTGCCACTCCCAC
TGTCCTTTCCTAATAAAATGAGGAAATTGCATCGCATTGTCTGAGTAGGTGTCATTCTATTCTGGGGGGT
GGGGTGGGGCAGGACAGCAAGGGGGAGGATTGGGAAGACAATAGCAGGCATGAGATCTCACGTGCGGACC
GAGCGGCCGCAGGAACCCCTAGTGATGGAGTTGGCCACTCCCTCTCTGCGCGCTCGCTCGCTCACTGAGG
CCGGGCGACCAAAGGTCGCCCGACGCCCGGGCTTTGCCCGGGCGGCCTCAGTGAGCGAGCGAGCGCGCAG
CTGCCTGCAGGGGCGCCTGATGCGGTATTTTCTCCTTACGCATCTGTGCGGTATTTCACACCGCATA
[95 nt withheld, positions 1818-1912]
T
[46 nt withheld, positions 1914-1959]
C
[141 nt withheld, positions 1961-2101]
CCTTTGACGTTGGAGTCCACGTTCTTT
[37 nt withheld, positions 2129-2165]
ACTCTATCTCGGGCTATTCTTTTGATTTATAAGGGATTTTGCCGATTTCGGTCTATTGGTTAAAAAATGA
GCTGATTTAACAAAAATTTAACGCGAATTTTAACAAAATATTAACGTTTACAATTTTATGGTGCACTCTC
AGTACAATCTGCTCTGATGCCGCATAGTTAAGCCAGCCCCGACACCCGCCAACACCCGCTGACGCGCCCT
GACGGGCTTGTCTGCTCCCGGCATCCGCTTACAGACAAGCTGTGACCGTCTCCGGGAGCTGCATGTGTCA
GAGGTTTTCACCGTCATCACCGAAACGCGCGAGACGAAAGGGCCTCGTGATACGCCTATTTTTATAGGTT
AATGTCATGATAATAATGGTTTCTTAGACGTCAGGTGGCACTTTTCGGGGAAATGTGCGCGGAACCCCTA
TTTGTTTATTTTTCTAAATACATTCAAATATGTATCCGCTCATGAGACAATAACCCTGATAAATGCTTCA
ATAATATTGAAAAAGGAAGAGTATGAGTATTCAACATTTCCGTGTCGCCCTTATTCCCTTTTTTGCGGCA
TTTTGCCTTCCTGTTTTTGCTCACCCAGAAACGCTGGTGAAAGTAAAAGATGCTGAAGATCAGTTGGGTG
CACGAGTGGGTTACATCGAACTGGATCTCAACAGCGGTAAGATCCTTGAGAGTTTTCGCCCCGAAGAACG
TTTTCCAATGATGAGCACTTTTAAAGTTCTGCTATGTGGCGCGGTATTATCCCGTATTGACGCCGGGCAA
GAGCAACTCGGTCGCCGCATACACTATTCTCAGAATGACTTGGTTGAGTACTCACCAGTCACAGAAAAGC
ATCTTACGGATGGCATGACAGTAAGAGAATTATGCAGTGCTGCCATAACCATGAGTGATAACACTGCGGC
CAACTTACTTCTGACAACGATCGGAGGACCGAAGGAGCTAACCGCTTTTTTGCACAACATGGGGGATCAT
GTAACTCGCCTTGATCGTTGGGAACCGGAGCTGAATGAAGCCATACCAAACGACGAGCGTGACACCACGA
TGCCTGTAGCAATGGCAACAACGTTGCGCAAACTATTAACTGGCGAACTACTTACTCTAGCTTCCCGGCA
ACAATTAATAGACTGGATGGAGGCGGATAAAGTTGCAGGACCACTTCTGCGCTCGGCCCTTCCGGCTGGC
TGGTTTATTGCTGATAAATCTGGAGCCGGTGAGCGTGGGTCTCGCGGTATCATTGCAGCACTGGGGCCAG
ATGGTAAGCCCTCCCGTATCGTAGTTATCTACACGACGGGGAGTCAGGCAACTATGGATGAACGAAATAG
ACAGATCGCTGAGATAGGTGCCTCACTGATTAAGCATTGGTAACTGTCAGACCAAGTTTACTCATATATA
CTTTAGATTGATTTAAAACTTCATTTTTAATTTAAAAGGATCTAGGTGAAGATCCTTTTTGATAATCTCA
TGACCAAAATCCCTTAACGTGAGTTTTCGTTCCACTGAGCGTCAGACCCCGTAGAAAAGATCAAAGGATC
TTCTTGAGATCCTTTTTTTCTGCGCGTAATCTGCTGCTTGCAAACAAAAAAACCACCGCTACCAGCGGTG
GTTTGTTTGCCGGATCAAGAGCTACCAACTCTTTTTCCGAAGGTAACTGGCTTCAGCAGAGCGCAGATAC
CAAATACTGTTCTTCTAGTGTAGCCGTAGTTAGGCCACCACTTCAAGAACTCTGTAGCACCGCCTACATA
CCTCGCTCTGCTAATCCTGTTACCAGTGGCTGCTGCCAGTGGCGATAAGTCGTGTCTTACCGGGTTGGAC
TCAAGACGATAGTTACCGGATAAGGCGCAGCGGTCGGGCTGAACGGGGGGTTCGTGCACACAGCCCAGCT
TGGAGCGAACGACCTACACCGAACTGAGATACCTACAGCGTGAGCTATGAGAAAGCGCCACGCTTCCCGA
AGGGAGAAAGGCGGACAGGTATCCGGTAAGCGGCAGGGTCGGAACAGGAGAGCGCACGAGGGAGCTTCCA
GGGGGAAACGCCTGGTATCTTTATAGTCCTGTCGGGTTTCGCCACCTCTGACTTGAGCGTCGATTTTTGT
GATGCTCGTCAGGGGGGCGGAGCCTATGGAAAAACGCCAGCAACGCGGCCTTTTTACGGTTCCTGGCCTT
TTGCTGGCCTTTTGCTCACATGTCCTGCAGGCAGCTGCGCGCTCGCTCGCTCACTGAGGCCGCCCGGGCG
TCGGGCGACCTTTGGTCGCCCGGCCTCAGTGAGCGAGCGAGCGCGCAGAGAGGGAGTGGCCAACTCCATC
ACTAGGGGTTCCTGCGGCCGCACGCGTGAACATCTATGGCTATAAATCTATACAAGGAATTTTTGCTACA
ATTCTTATTAGCATAAATATAATTTGCATCCAAAATGGAACTTTTGAACATGTAAGATCCCATTGTTTCT
GTGTCTCCACAGTTGCTTCTGATTGCACTGGACTGGTAGAGGCCTGCTGTGTGCAGATGTAATTACACAT
GTACTGCTAC
